Addgene plasmid #140393: pJBL723
Purpose: Expresses HucR protein under the control of T7-lacO promoter
Depositing lab: Julius Lucks. Depositing organization: Northwestern University. Publication: Cell-free biosensors for rapid detection of water contaminants. Jung JK, Alam KK, Verosloff MS, Capdevila DA, Desmau M, Clauer PR, Lee JW, Nguyen PQ, Pasten PA, Matiasek SJ, Gaillard JF, Giedroc DP, Collins JJ, Lucks JB. Nat Biotechnol. 2020 Jul 6. pii: 10.1038/s41587-020-0571-7. doi: 10.1038/s41587-020-0571-7. PubMed 32632301.
Backbone
  Vector backbone: pET28c
  Vector type: Bacterial Expression
Growth in bacteria
  Bacterial resistance: Kanamycin, 50 μg/mL
  Growth temperature: 37°C
  Growth strain: DH5alpha
  Copy number: High Copy
Gene/Insert
  Gene/Insert name: T7-lacO-HucR-T
  Tag / fusion protein: 6XHis (N terminal on insert)
  Cloning method: Gibson Cloning
Terms and licenses: Academic/Nonprofit Terms; Industry Terms: Not Available to Industry
How to cite: pJBL723 was a gift from Julius Lucks (Addgene plasmid # 140393 ; http://n2t.net/addgene:140393 ; RRID:Addgene_140393)
