[The description below was written by a language model from this plasmid's Addgene catalogue record and pLannotate feature annotations shown in this document.]
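Description:
pJBL723 is a bacterial expression plasmid built on the pET28c backbone for producing the HucR protein in E. coli. It is selected with kanamycin through an aph(3')-Ia (KanR) gene and replicates from a ColE1/pMB1-type origin. The backbone retains the bom mobilisation region and the rop gene, although the catalogue lists the plasmid as high copy. An f1 phage origin is also present, along with short tetracycline-resistance remnants and a predicted open reading frame that are pBR322-lineage backbone sequence with no evident functional role here.

The expression cassette, assembled by Gibson cloning, consists of a T7 promoter immediately followed by a lac operator, the strong T7 gene 10 ribosome binding site, an N-terminal 6xHis tag fused to the HucR coding sequence, and a T7 terminator. The plasmid carries its own lacI gene under the lacI promoter, so the lac repressor occupies the operator and holds transcription off until lactose or IPTG is added. Transcription also requires a host that supplies T7 RNA polymerase. The His tag allows affinity purification of the protein.

The automated annotation does not label the HucR open reading frame itself, but both tables leave an unannotated gap of roughly 580 nt between the His tag and the terminator where it would lie. The source organism of HucR is not stated in the record. The two sequence records (5,743 and 5,747 nt) show the same features in the same order and differ only in numbering origin and a few bases. The associated publication concerns cell-free biosensors for water contaminants, suggesting that HucR from this plasmid serves as a component of such sensors, though the record does not spell out that role.
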