Features (pLannotate 1.2.2; 17 found; start..end, strand, type, name):
     12..467     +  rep_origin     f1 ori (sequence partly withheld): f1 bacteriophage origin of replication; arrow indicates direction of (+) strand synthesis
    494..551     +  promoter       AmpR promoter (fragment): bla
    560..1375    -  CDS            KanR: aminoglycoside phosphotransferase; aph(3')-Ia; confers resistance to kanamycin in bacteria or G418 (Geneticin®) in eukaryotes
   1497..2085    +  rep_origin     ori: high-copy-number ColE1/pMB1/pBR322/pUC origin of replication
   2271..2413    -  misc_feature   bom: basis of mobility region from pBR322
   2515..2706    -  CDS            rop: Rop protein, which maintains plasmids at low copy number; rop
   2723..3103    +  CDS            YPB1_ECOLX: Protein predicted: Swiss-Prot protein existence level 4. From Escherichia coli.
   3175..3466    -  CDS            TcR (fragment): tetracycline efflux protein; tet; confers resistance to tetracycline
   3481..3502    -  protein_bind   CAP binding site: CAP binding activates transcription in the presence of cAMP. E. coli catabolite activator protein
   3515..4597    -  CDS            lacI: lac repressor; lacI; The lac repressor binds to the lac operator to inhibit transcription in E. coli. This inhibition can be relieved by adding lactose or isopropyl-β-D-thiogalactopyranoside (IPTG).
   4598..4675    -  promoter       lacI promoter: lacI
   4683..4962    -  CDS            TcR (fragment): tetracycline efflux protein; tet; confers resistance to tetracycline
   4984..5002    +  promoter       T7 promoter: promoter for bacteriophage T7 RNA polymerase
   5003..5027    +  protein_bind   lac operator: The lac repressor binds to the lac operator to inhibit transcription in E. coli. This inhibition can be relieved by adding lactose or isopropyl-β-D-thiogalactopyranoside (IPTG). lac repressor encoded by lacI
   5042..5064    +  RBS            RBS: efficient ribosome binding site from bacteriophage T7 gene 10 (Olins and Rangwala, 1989)
   5074..5091    +  CDS            6xHis: 6xHis affinity tag
   5675..5722    +  terminator     T7 terminator: transcription terminator for bacteriophage T7 RNA polymerase
>Addgene plasmid #140393 | pJBL723 | depositor full sequence | sequence record 272385 | pJBL723 sequence 5747 bps
TGGCGAATGGG
[124 nt withheld, positions 12-135]
C
[91 nt withheld, positions 137-227]
A
[49 nt withheld, positions 229-277]
CCTTTGACGTTGGAGTCCACGTTCTTT
[37 nt withheld, positions 305-341]
ACCCTATCTCGGTCTATTCTTTTGATTTATAAGGGATTTTGCCGATTTCGGCCTATTGGTTAAAAAATGA
GCTGATTTAACAAAAATTTAACGCGAATTTTAACAAAATATTAACGTTTACAATTTCAGGTGGCACTTTT
CGGGGAAATGTGCGCGGAACCCCTATTTGTTTATTTTTCTAAATACATTCAAATATGTATCCGCTCATGA
ATTAATTCTTAGAAAAACTCATCGAGCATCAAATGAAACTGCAATTTATTCATATCAGGATTATCAATAC
CATATTTTTGAAAAAGCCGTTTCTGTAATGAAGGAGAAAACTCACCGAGGCAGTTCCATAGGATGGCAAG
ATCCTGGTATCGGTCTGCGATTCCGACTCGTCCAACATCAATACAACCTATTAATTTCCCCTCGTCAAAA
ATAAGGTTATCAAGTGAGAAATCACCATGAGTGACGACTGAATCCGGTGAGAATGGCAAAAGTTTATGCA
TTTCTTTCCAGACTTGTTCAACAGGCCAGCCATTACGCTCGTCATCAAAATCACTCGCATCAACCAAACC
GTTATTCATTCGTGATTGCGCCTGAGCGAGACGAAATACGCGATCGCTGTTAAAAGGACAATTACAAACA
GGAATCGAATGCAACCGGCGCAGGAACACTGCCAGCGCATCAACAATATTTTCACCTGAATCAGGATATT
CTTCTAATACCTGGAATGCTGTTTTCCCGGGGATCGCAGTGGTGAGTAACCATGCATCATCAGGAGTACG
GATAAAATGCTTGATGGTCGGAAGAGGCATAAATTCCGTCAGCCAGTTTAGTCTGACCATCTCATCTGTA
ACATCATTGGCAACGCTACCTTTGCCATGTTTCAGAAACAACTCTGGCGCATCGGGCTTCCCATACAATC
GATAGATTGTCGCACCTGATTGCCCGACATTATCGCGAGCCCATTTATACCCATATAAATCAGCATCCAT
GTTGGAATTTAATCGCGGCCTAGAGCAAGACGTTTCCCGTTGAATATGGCTCATAACACCCCTTGTATTA
CTGTTTATGTAAGCAGACAGTTTTATTGTTCATGACCAAAATCCCTTAACGTGAGTTTTCGTTCCACTGA
GCGTCAGACCCCGTAGAAAAGATCAAAGGATCTTCTTGAGATCCTTTTTTTCTGCGCGTAATCTGCTGCT
TGCAAACAAAAAAACCACCGCTACCAGCGGTGGTTTGTTTGCCGGATCAAGAGCTACCAACTCTTTTTCC
GAAGGTAACTGGCTTCAGCAGAGCGCAGATACCAAATACTGTCCTTCTAGTGTAGCCGTAGTTAGGCCAC
CACTTCAAGAACTCTGTAGCACCGCCTACATACCTCGCTCTGCTAATCCTGTTACCAGTGGCTGCTGCCA
GTGGCGATAAGTCGTGTCTTACCGGGTTGGACTCAAGACGATAGTTACCGGATAAGGCGCAGCGGTCGGG
CTGAACGGGGGGTTCGTGCACACAGCCCAGCTTGGAGCGAACGACCTACACCGAACTGAGATACCTACAG
CGTGAGCTATGAGAAAGCGCCACGCTTCCCGAAGGGAGAAAGGCGGACAGGTATCCGGTAAGCGGCAGGG
TCGGAACAGGAGAGCGCACGAGGGAGCTTCCAGGGGGAAACGCCTGGTATCTTTATAGTCCTGTCGGGTT
TCGCCACCTCTGACTTGAGCGTCGATTTTTGTGATGCTCGTCAGGGGGGCGGAGCCTATGGAAAAACGCC
AGCAACGCGGCCTTTTTACGGTTCCTGGCCTTTTGCTGGCCTTTTGCTCACATGTTCTTTCCTGCGTTAT
CCCCTGATTCTGTGGATAACCGTATTACCGCCTTTGAGTGAGCTGATACCGCTCGCCGCAGCCGAACGAC
CGAGCGCAGCGAGTCAGTGAGCGAGGAAGCGGAAGAGCGCCTGATGCGGTATTTTCTCCTTACGCATCTG
TGCGGTATTTCACACCGCATATATGGTGCACTCTCAGTACAATCTGCTCTGATGCCGCATAGTTAAGCCA
GTATACACTCCGCTATCGCTACGTGACTGGGTCATGGCTGCGCCCCGACACCCGCCAACACCCGCTGACG
CGCCCTGACGGGCTTGTCTGCTCCCGGCATCCGCTTACAGACAAGCTGTGACCGTCTCCGGGAGCTGCAT
GTGTCAGAGGTTTTCACCGTCATCACCGAAACGCGCGAGGCAGCTGCGGTAAAGCTCATCAGCGTGGTCG
TGAAGCGATTCACAGATGTCTGCCTGTTCATCCGCGTCCAGCTCGTTGAGTTTCTCCAGAAGCGTTAATG
TCTGGCTTCTGATAAAGCGGGCCATGTTAAGGGCGGTTTTTTCCTGTTTGGTCACTGATGCCTCCGTGTA
AGGGGGATTTCTGTTCATGGGGGTAATGATACCGATGAAACGAGAGAGGATGCTCACGATACGGGTTACT
GATGATGAACATGCCCGGTTACTGGAACGTTGTGAGGGTAAACAACTGGCGGTATGGATGCGGCGGGACC
AGAGAAAAATCACTCAGGGTCAATGCCAGCGCTTCGTTAATACAGATGTAGGTGTTCCACAGGGTAGCCA
GCAGCATCCTGCGATGCAGATCCGGAACATAATGGTGCAGGGCGCTGACTTCCGCGTTTCCAGACTTTAC
GAAACACGGAAACCGAAGACCATTCATGTTGTTGCTCAGGTCGCAGACGTTTTGCAGCAGCAGTCGCTTC
ACGTTCGCTCGCGTATCGGTGATTCATTCTGCTAACCAGTAAGGCAACCCCGCCAGCCTAGCCGGGTCCT
CAACGACAGGAGCACGATCATGCGCACCCGTGGGGCCGCCATGCCGGCGATAATGGCCTGCTTCTCGCCG
AAACGTTTGGTGGCGGGACCAGTGACGAAGGCTTGAGCGAGGGCGTGCAAGATTCCGAATACCGCAAGCG
ACAGGCCGATCATCGTCGCGCTCCAGCGAAAGCGGTCCTCGCCGAAAATGACCCAGAGCGCTGCCGGCAC
CTGTCCTACGAGTTGCATGATAAAGAAGACAGTCATAAGTGCGGCGACGATAGTCATGCCCCGCGCCCAC
CGGAAGGAGCTGACTGGGTTGAAGGCTCTCAAGGGCATCGGTCGAGATCCCGGTGCCTAATGAGTGAGCT
AACTTACATTAATTGCGTTGCGCTCACTGCCCGCTTTCCAGTCGGGAAACCTGTCGTGCCAGCTGCATTA
ATGAATCGGCCAACGCGCGGGGAGAGGCGGTTTGCGTATTGGGCGCCAGGGTGGTTTTTCTTTTCACCAG
TGAGACGGGCAACAGCTGATTGCCCTTCACCGCCTGGCCCTGAGAGAGTTGCAGCAAGCGGTCCACGCTG
GTTTGCCCCAGCAGGCGAAAATCCTGTTTGATGGTGGTTAACGGCGGGATATAACATGAGCTGTCTTCGG
TATCGTCGTATCCCACTACCGAGATATCCGCACCAACGCGCAGCCCGGACTCGGTAATGGCGCGCATTGC
GCCCAGCGCCATCTGATCGTTGGCAACCAGCATCGCAGTGGGAACGATGCCCTCATTCAGCATTTGCATG
GTTTGTTGAAAACCGGACATGGCACTCCAGTCGCCTTCCCGTTCCGCTATCGGCTGAATTTGATTGCGAG
TGAGATATTTATGCCAGCCAGCCAGACGCAGACGCGCCGAGACAGAACTTAATGGGCCCGCTAACAGCGC
GATTTGCTGGTGACCCAATGCGACCAGATGCTCCACGCCCAGTCGCGTACCGTCTTCATGGGAGAAAATA
ATACTGTTGATGGGTGTCTGGTCAGAGACATCAAGAAATAACGCCGGAACATTAGTGCAGGCAGCTTCCA
CAGCAATGGCATCCTGGTCATCCAGCGGATAGTTAATGATCAGCCCACTGACGCGTTGCGCGAGAAGATT
GTGCACCGCCGCTTTACAGGCTTCGACGCCGCTTCGTTCTACCATCGACACCACCACGCTGGCACCCAGT
TGATCGGCGCGAGATTTAATCGCCGCGACAATTTGCGACGGCGCGTGCAGGGCCAGACTGGAGGTGGCAA
CGCCAATCAGCAACGACTGTTTGCCCGCCAGTTGTTGTGCCACGCGGTTGGGAATGTAATTCAGCTCCGC
CATCGCCGCTTCCACTTTTTCCCGCGTTTTCGCAGAAACGTGGCTGGCCTGGTTCACCACGCGGGAAACG
GTCTGATAAGAGACACCGGCATACTCTGCGACATCGTATAACGTTACTGGTTTCACATTCACCACCCTGA
ATTGACTCTCTTCCGGGCGCTATCATGCCATACCGCGAAAGGTTTTGCGCCATTCGATGGTGTCCGGGAT
CTCGACGCTCTCCCTTATGCGACTCCTGCATTAGGAAGCAGCCCAGTAGTAGGTTGAGGCCGTTGAGCAC
CGCCGCCGCAAGGAATGGTGCATGCAAGGAGATGGCGCCCAACAGTCCCCCGGCCACGGGGCCTGCCACC
ATACCCACGCCGAAACAAGCGCTCATGAGCCCGAAGTGGCGAGCCCGATCTTCCCCATCGGTGATGTCGG
CGATATAGGCGCCAGCAACCGCACCTGTGGCGCCGGTGATGCCGGCCACGATGCGTCCGGCGTAGAGGAT
CGAGATCTCGATCCCGCGAAATTAATACGACTCACTATAGGGGAATTGTGAGCGGATAACAATTCCCCTC
TAGAAATAATTTTGTTTAACTTTAAGAAGGAGATATACCATGCACCATCACCATCACCATAAGCTTGCGG
CCGCACTCGAGAGTGCCCGCATGGACAATGATACTGCGGCTTTATTGGAACGTATTCGCAGCGATTGGGC
GCGTTTAAATCACGGTCAGGGACCAGATTCTGATGGGCTTACGCCAAGTGCCGGTCCTATGCTTACCTTA
TTGCTGTTGGAGCGCCTTCATGCAGCTTTAGGTCGTGAAATCGAACGTACTTATGCTGCCTCAGGTTTAA
ATGCGGCTGGATGGGACTTGTTATTAACTCTTTACCGCTCTGCGCCGCCAGAGGGCTTGCGCCCTACTGA
ACTTAGCGCATTGGCAGCGATCAGCGGTCCAAGTACATCAAACCGCATCGTGCGCCTGCTGGAAAAGGGG
CTGATCGAGCGCCGTGAAGACGAACGCGACCGTCGTTCCGCCAGCATCCGCCTTACACCACAAGGCCGCG
CTTTAGTCACGCATTTATTACCTGCTCACCTGGCAACCACTCAACGCGTATTAGCACCGTTATCTGCCCA
GGAGCAGCGCACTTTAGAGGAACTGGCTGGCCGCATGCTTGCTGGTTTGGAACAGGGAGTGTAACTCGAC
CGCTGAGCAATAACTAGCATAACCCCTTGGGGCCTCTAAACGGGTCTTGAGGGGTTTTTTGCTGAAAGGA
GGAACTATATCCGGAT
