Features (pLannotate 1.2.2; 17 found; start..end, strand, type, name):
     15..37      +  RBS            RBS: efficient ribosome binding site from bacteriophage T7 gene 10 (Olins and Rangwala, 1989)
     47..64      +  CDS            6xHis: 6xHis affinity tag
    648..695     +  terminator     T7 terminator: transcription terminator for bacteriophage T7 RNA polymerase
    732..1160    +  rep_origin     f1 ori (sequence partly withheld): f1 bacteriophage origin of replication; arrow indicates direction of (+) strand synthesis
   1213..1270    +  promoter       AmpR promoter (fragment): bla
   1279..2094    -  CDS            KanR: aminoglycoside phosphotransferase; aph(3')-Ia; confers resistance to kanamycin in bacteria or G418 (Geneticin®) in eukaryotes
   2216..2804    +  rep_origin     ori: high-copy-number ColE1/pMB1/pBR322/pUC origin of replication
   2990..3129    -  misc_feature   bom: basis of mobility region from pBR322
   3231..3422    -  CDS            rop: Rop protein, which maintains plasmids at low copy number; rop
   3439..3819    +  CDS            YPB1_ECOLX: Protein predicted: Swiss-Prot protein existence level 4. From Escherichia coli.
   3891..4182    -  CDS            TcR (fragment): tetracycline efflux protein; tet; confers resistance to tetracycline
   4197..4218    -  protein_bind   CAP binding site: CAP binding activates transcription in the presence of cAMP. E. coli catabolite activator protein
   4231..5313    -  CDS            lacI: lac repressor; lacI; The lac repressor binds to the lac operator to inhibit transcription in E. coli. This inhibition can be relieved by adding lactose or isopropyl-β-D-thiogalactopyranoside (IPTG).
   5314..5391    -  promoter       lacI promoter: lacI
   5399..5678    -  CDS            TcR (fragment): tetracycline efflux protein; tet; confers resistance to tetracycline
   5700..5718    +  promoter       T7 promoter: promoter for bacteriophage T7 RNA polymerase
   5719..5743    +  protein_bind   lac operator: The lac repressor binds to the lac operator to inhibit transcription in E. coli. This inhibition can be relieved by adding lactose or isopropyl-β-D-thiogalactopyranoside (IPTG). lac repressor encoded by lacI
>Addgene plasmid #140393 | pJBL723 | addgene full sequence | sequence record 297925 | Addgene NGS Result
CCTCTAGAAATAATTTTGTTTAACTTTAAGAAGGAGATATACCATGCACCATCACCATCACCATAAGCTT
GCGGCCGCACTCGAGAGTGCCCGCATGGACAATGATACTGCGGCTTTATTGGAACGTATTCGCAGCGATT
GGGCGCGTTTAAATCACGGTCAGGGACCAGATTCTGATGGGCTTACGCCAAGTGCCGGTCCTATGCTTAC
CTTATTGCTGTTGGAGCGCCTTCATGCAGCTTTAGGTCGTGAAATCGAACGTACTTATGCTGCCTCAGGT
TTAAATGCGGCTGGATGGGACTTGTTATTAACTCTTTACCGCTCTGCGCCGCCAGAGGGCTTGCGCCCTA
CTGAACTTAGCGCATTGGCAGCGATCAGCGGTCCAAGTACATCAAACCGCATCGTGCGCCTGCTGGAAAA
GGGGCTGATCGAGCGCCGTGAAGACGAACGCGACCGTCGTTCCGCCAGCATCCGCCTTACACCACAAGGC
CGCGCTTTAGTCACGCATTTATTACCTGCTCACCTGGCAACCACTCAACGCGTATTAGCACCGTTATCTG
CCCAGGAGCAGCGCACTTTAGAGGAACTGGCTGGCCGCATGCTTGCTGGTTTGGAACAGGGAGTGTAACT
CGACCGCTGAGCAATAACTAGCATAACCCCTTGGGGCCTCTAAACGGGTCTTGAGGGGTTTTTTGCTGAA
AGGAGGAACTATATCCGGATTGGCGAATGGG
[124 nt withheld, positions 732-855]
C
[91 nt withheld, positions 857-947]
A
[49 nt withheld, positions 949-997]
CCTTTGACGTTGGAGTCCACGTTCTTT
[37 nt withheld, positions 1025-1061]
ACCCTATCTCGGTCTATTCTTTTGATTTATAAGGGATTTTGCCGATTTCGGCCTATTGGTTAAAAAATGA
GCTGATTTAACAAAAATTTAACGCGAATTTTAACAAAATATTAACGCTTACAATTTAGGTGGCACTTTTC
GGGGAAATGTGCGCGGAACCCCTATTTGTTTATTTTTCTAAATACATTCAAATATGTATCCGCTCATGAA
TTAATTCTTAGAAAAACTCATCGAGCATCAAATGAAACTGCAATTTATTCATATCAGGATTATCAATACC
ATATTTTTGAAAAAGCCGTTTCTGTAATGAAGGAGAAAACTCACCGAGGCAGTTCCATAGGATGGCAAGA
TCCTGGTATCGGTCTGCGATTCCGACTCGTCCAACATCAATACAACCTATTAATTTCCCCTCGTCAAAAA
TAAGGTTATCAAGTGAGAAATCACCATGAGTGACGACTGAATCCGGTGAGAATGGCAAAAGTTTATGCAT
TTCTTTCCAGACTTGTTCAACAGGCCAGCCATTACGCTCGTCATCAAAATCACTCGCATCAACCAAACCG
TTATTCATTCGTGATTGCGCCTGAGCGAGACGAAATACGCGATCGCTGTTAAAAGGACAATTACAAACAG
GAATCGAATGCAACCGGCGCAGGAACACTGCCAGCGCATCAACAATATTTTCACCTGAATCAGGATATTC
TTCTAATACCTGGAATGCTGTTTTCCCGGGGATCGCAGTGGTGAGTAACCATGCATCATCAGGAGTACGG
ATAAAATGCTTGATGGTCGGAAGAGGCATAAATTCCGTCAGCCAGTTTAGTCTGACCATCTCATCTGTAA
CATCATTGGCAACGCTACCTTTGCCATGTTTCAGAAACAACTCTGGCGCATCGGGCTTCCCATACAATCG
ATAGATTGTCGCACCTGATTGCCCGACATTATCGCGAGCCCATTTATACCCATATAAATCAGCATCCATG
TTGGAATTTAATCGCGGCCTAGAGCAAGACGTTTCCCGTTGAATATGGCTCATAACACCCCTTGTATTAC
TGTTTATGTAAGCAGACAGTTTTATTGTTCATGACCAAAATCCCTTAACGTGAGTTTTCGTTCCACTGAG
CGTCAGACCCCGTAGAAAAGATCAAAGGATCTTCTTGAGATCCTTTTTTTCTGCGCGTAATCTGCTGCTT
GCAAACAAAAAAACCACCACTACCAGCGGTGGTTTGTTTGCCGGATCAAGAGCTACCAACTCTTTTTCCG
AAGGTAACTGGCTTCAGCAGAGCGCAGATACCAAATACTGTCCTTCTAGTGTAGCCGTAGTTAGGCCACC
ACTTCAAGAACTCTGTAGCACCGCCTACATACCTCGCTCTGCTAATCCTGTTACCAGTGGCTGCTGCCAG
TGGCGATAAGTCGTGTCTTACCGGGTTGGACTCAAGACGATAGTTACCGGATAAGGCGCAGCGGTCGGGC
TGAACGGGGGGTTCGTGCACACAGCCCAGCTTGGAGCGAACGACCTACACCGAACTGAGATACCTACAGC
GTGAGCTATGAGAAAGCGCCACGCTTCCCGAAGGGAGAAAGGCGGACAGGTATCCGGTAAGCGGCAGGGT
CGGAACAGGAGAGCGCACGAGGGAGCTTCCAGGGGGAAACGCCTGGTATCTTTATAGTCCTGTCGGGTTT
CGCCACCTCTGACTTGAGCGTCGATTTTTGTGATGCTCGTCAGGGGGGCGGAGCCTATGGAAAAACGCCA
GCAACGCGGCCTTTTTACGGTTCCTGGCCTTTTGCTGGCCTTTTGCTCACATGTTCTTTCCTGCGTTATC
CCCTGATTCTGTGGATAACCGTATTACCGCCTTTGAGTGAGCTGATACCGCTCGCCGCAGCCGAACGACC
GAGCGCAGCGAGTCAGTGAGCGAGGAAGCGGAAGAGCGCCTGATGCGGTATTTTCTCCTTACGCATCTGT
GCGGTATTTCACACCGCAATGGTGCACTCTCAGTACAATCTGCTCTGATGCCGCATAGTTAAGCCAGTAT
ACACTCCGCTATCGCTACGTGACTGGGTCATGGCTGCGCCCCGACACCCGCCAACACCCGCTGACGCGCC
CTGACGGGCTTGTCTGCTCCCGGCATCCGCTTACAGACAAGCTGTGACCGTCTCCGGGAGCTGCATGTGT
CAGAGGTTTTCACCGTCATCACCGAAACGCGCGAGGCAGCTGCGGTAAAGCTCATCAGCGTGGTCGTGAA
GCGATTCACAGATGTCTGCCTGTTCATCCGCGTCCAGCTCGTTGAGTTTCTCCAGAAGCGTTAATGTCTG
GCTTCTGATAAAGCGGGCCATGTTAAGGGCGGTTTTTTCCTGTTTGGTCACTGATGCCTCCGTGTAAGGG
GGATTTCTGTTCATGGGGGTAATGATACCGATGAAACGAGAGAGGATGCTCACGATACGGGTTACTGATG
ATGAACATGCCCGGTTACTGGAACGTTGTGAGGGTAAACAACTGGCGGTATGGATGCGGCGGGACCAGAG
AAAAATCACTCAGGGTCAATGCCAGCGCTTCGTTAATACAGATGTAGGTGTTCCACAGGGTAGCCAGCAG
CATCCTGCGATGCAGATCCGGAACATAATGGTGCAGGGCGCTGACTTCCGCGTTTCCAGACTTTACGAAA
CACGGAAACCGAAGACCATTCATGTTGTTGCTCAGGTCGCAGACGTTTTGCAGCAGCAGTCGCTTCACGT
TCGCTCGCGTATCGGTGATTCATTCTGCTAACCAGTAAGGCAACCCCGCCAGCCTAGCCGGGTCCTCAAC
GACAGGAGCACGATCATGCGCACCCGTGGGGCCGCCATGCCGGCGATAATGGCCTGCTTCTCGCCGAAAC
GTTTGGTGGCGGGACCAGTGACGAAGGCTTGAGCGAGGGCGTGCAAGATTCCGAATACCGCAAGCGACAG
GCCGATCATCGTCGCGCTCCAGCGAAAGCGGTCCTCGCCGAAAATGACCCAGAGCGCTGCCGGCACCTGT
CCTACGAGTTGCATGATAAAGAAGACAGTCATAAGTGCGGCGACGATAGTCATGCCCCGCGCCCACCGGA
AGGAGCTGACTGGGTTGAAGGCTCTCAAGGGCATCGGTCGAGATCCCGGTGCCTAATGAGTGAGCTAACT
TACATTAATTGCGTTGCGCTCACTGCCCGCTTTCCAGTCGGGAAACCTGTCGTGCCAGCTGCATTAATGA
ATCGGCCAACGCGCGGGGAGAGGCGGTTTGCGTATTGGGCGCCAGGGTGGTTTTTCTTTTCACCAGTGAG
ACGGGCAACAGCTGATTGCCCTTCACCGCCTGGCCCTGAGAGAGTTGCAGCAAGCGGTCCACGCTGGTTT
GCCCCAGCAGGCGAAAATCCTGTTTGATGGTGGTTAACGGCGGGATATAACATGAGCTGTCTTCGGTATC
GTCGTATCCCACTACCGAGATATCCGCACCAACGCGCAGCCCGGACTCGGTAATGGCGCGCATTGCGCCC
AGCGCCATCTGATCGTTGGCAACCAGCATCGCAGTGGGAACGATGCCCTCATTCAGCATTTGCATGGTTT
GTTGAAAACCGGACATGGCACTCCAGTCGCCTTCCCGTTCCGCTATCGGCTGAATTTGATTGCGAGTGAG
ATATTTATGCCAGCCAGCCAGACGCAGACGCGCCGAGACAGAACTTAATGGGCCCGCTAACAGCGCGATT
TGCTGGTGACCCAATGCGACCAGATGCTCCACGCCCAGTCGCGTACCGTCTTCATGGGAGAAAATAATAC
TGTTGATGGGTGTCTGGTCAGAGACATCAAGAAATAACGCCGGAACATTAGTGCAGGCAGCTTCCACAGC
AATGGCATCCTGGTCATCCAGCGGATAGTTAATGATCAGCCCACTGACGCGTTGCGCGAGAAGATTGTGC
ACCGCCGCTTTACAGGCTTCGACGCCGCTTCGTTCTACCATCGACACCACCACGCTGGCACCCAGTTGAT
CGGCGCGAGATTTAATCGCCGCGACAATTTGCGACGGCGCGTGCAGGGCCAGACTGGAGGTGGCAACGCC
AATCAGCAACGACTGTTTGCCCGCCAGTTGTTGTGCCACGCGGTTGGGAATGTAATTCAGCTCCGCCATC
GCCGCTTCCACTTTTTCCCGCGTTTTCGCAGAAACGTGGCTGGCCTGGTTCACCACGCGGGAAACGGTCT
GATAAGAGACACCGGCATACTCTGCGACATCGTATAACGTTACTGGTTTCACATTCACCACCCTGAATTG
ACTCTCTTCCGGGCGCTATCATGCCATACCGCGAAAGGTTTTGCGCCATTCGATGGTGTCCGGGATCTCG
ACGCTCTCCCTTATGCGACTCCTGCATTAGGAAGCAGCCCAGTAGTAGGTTGAGGCCGTTGAGCACCGCC
GCCGCAAGGAATGGTGCATGCAAGGAGATGGCGCCCAACAGTCCCCCGGCCACGGGGCCTGCCACCATAC
CCACGCCGAAACAAGCGCTCATGAGCCCGAAGTGGCGAGCCCGATCTTCCCCATCGGTGATGTCGGCGAT
ATAGGCGCCAGCAACCGCACCTGTGGCGCCGGTGATGCCGGCCACGATGCGTCCGGCGTAGAGGATCGAG
ATCTCGATCCCGCGAAATTAATACGACTCACTATAGGGGAATTGTGAGCGGATAACAATTCC
